>Addgene plasmid #225228 | pETcon-pGAL1-Aga2-Htt(25Q)-c_myc | addgene full sequence | sequence record 458382 | Addgene NGS Result
TTCCAATGATGAGCACTTTTAAAGTTCTGCTATGTGGCGCGGTATTATCCCGTATTGACGCCGGGCAAGA
GCAACTCGGTCGCCGCATACACTATTCTCAGAATGACTTGGTTGAGTACTCACCAGTCACAGAAAAGCAT
CTTACGGATGGCATGACAGTAAGAGAATTATGCAGTGCTGCCATAACCATGAGTGATAACACTGCGGCCA
ACTTACTTCTGACAACGATCGGAGGACCGAAGGAGCTAACCGCTTTTTTGCACAACATGGGGGATCATGT
AACTCGCCTTGATCGTTGGGAACCGGAGCTGAATGAAGCCATACCAAACGACGAGCGTGACACCACGATG
CCTGTAGCAATGGCAACAACGTTGCGCAAACTATTAACTGGCGAACTACTTACTCTAGCTTCCCGGCAAC
AATTAATAGACTGGATGGAGGCGGATAAAGTTGCAGGACCACTTCTGCGCTCGGCCCTTCCGGCTGGCTG
GTTTATTGCTGATAAATCTGGAGCCGGTGAGCGTGGGTCTCGCGGTATCATTGCAGCACTGGGGCCAGAT
GGTAAGCCCTCCCGTATCGTAGTTATCTACACGACGGGGAGTCAGGCAACTATGGATGAACGAAATAGAC
AGATCGCTGAGATAGGTGCCTCACTGATTAAGCATTGGTAACTGTCAGACCAAGTTTACTCATATATACT
TTAGATTGATTTAAAACTTCATTTTTAATTTAAAAGGATCTAGGTGAAGATCCTTTTTGATAATCTCATG
ACCAAAATCCCTTAACGTGAGTTTTCGTTCCACTGAGCGTCAGACCCCGTAGAAAAGATCAAAGGATCTT
CTTGAGATCCTTTTTTTCTGCGCGTAATCTGCTGCTTGCAAACAAAAAAACCACCGCTACCAGCGGTGGT
TTGTTTGCCGGATCAAGAGCTACCAACTCTTTTTCCGAAGGTAACTGGCTTCAGCAGAGCGCAGATACCA
AATACTGTTCTTCTAGTGTAGCCGTAGTTAGGCCACCACTTCAAGAACTCTGTAGCACCGCCTACATACC
TCGCTCTGCTAATCCTGTTACCAGTGGCTGCTGCCAGTGGCGATAAGTCGTGTCTTACCGGGTTGGACTC
AAGACGATAGTTACCGGATAAGGCGCAGCGGTCGGGCTGAACGGGGGGTTCGTGCACACAGCCCAGCTTG
GAGCGAACGACCTACACCGAACTGAGATACCTACAGCGTGAGCTATGAGAAAGCGCCACGCTTCCCGAAG
GGAGAAAGGCGGACAGGTATCCGGTAAGCGGCAGGGTCGGAACAGGAGAGCGCACGAGGGAGCTTCCAGG
GGGAAACGCCTGGTATCTTTATAGTCCTGTCGGGTTTCGCCACCTCTGACTTGAGCGTCGATTTTTGTGA
TGCTCGTCAGGGGGGCGGAGCCTATGGAAAAACGCCAGCAACGCGGCCTTTTTACGGTTCCTGGCCTTTT
GCTGGCCTTTTGCTCACATGTTCTTTCCTGCGTTATCCCCTGATTCTGTGGATAACCGTATTACCGCCTT
TGAGTGAGCTGATACCGCTCGCCGCAGCCGAACGACCGAGCGCAGCGAGTCAGTGAGCGAGGAAGCGGAA
GAGCGCCCAATACGCAAACCGCCTCTCCCCGCGCGTTGGCCGATTCATTAATGCAGCTGGCACGACAGGT
TTCCCGACTGGAAAGCGGGCAGTGAGCGCAACGCAATTAATGTGAGTTAGCTCACTCATTAGGCACCCCA
GGCTTTACACTTTATGCTTCCGGCTCGTATGTTGTGTGGAATTGTGAGCGGATAACAATTTCACACAGGA
AACAGCTATGACCATGATTACGCCAAGCTCGAAATTAACCCTCACTAAAGGGAACAAAAGCTGGTACCAA
TTCCTTGAATTTTCAAAAATTCTTACTTTTTTTTTGGATGGACGCAAAGAAGTTTAATAATCATATTACA
TGGCATTACCACCATATACATATCCATATCTAATCTTACTTATATGTTGTGGAAATGTAAAGAGCCCCAT
TATCTTAGCCTAAAAAAACCTTCTCTTTGGAACTTTCAGTAATACGCTTAACTGCTCATTGCTATATTGA
AGTACGGATTAGAAGCCGCCGAGCGGGTGACAGCCCTCCGAAGGAAGACTCTCCTCCGTGCGTCCTCGTC
TTCACCGGTCGCGTTCCTGAAACGCAGATGTGCCTCGCGCCGCACTGCTCCGAACAATAAAGATTCTACA
ATACTAGCTTTTATGGTTATGAAGAGGAAAAATTGGCAGTAACCTGGCCCCACAAACCTTCAAATGAACG
AATCAAATTAACAACCATAGGATGATAATGCGATTAGTTTTTTAGCCTTATTTCTGGGGTAATTAATCAG
CGAAGCGATGATTTTTGATCTATTAACAGATATATAAATGCAAAAACTGCATAACCACTTTAACTAATAC
TTTCAACATTTTCGGTTTGTATTACTTCTTATTCAAATGTAATAAAAGTATCAACAAAAAATTGTTAATA
TACCTCTATACTTTAACGTCAAGGAGAAAAAACCCCGGATCGAATTCCCTACTTCATACATTTTCAATTA
AGATGCAGTTACTTCGCTGTTTTTCAATATTTTCTGTTATTGCTTCAGTTTTAGCACAGGAACTGACAAC
TATATGCGAGCAAATCCCCTCACCAACTTTAGAATCGACGCCGTACTCTTTGTCAACGACTACTATTTTG
GCCAACGGGAAGGCAATGCAAGGAGTTTTTGAATATTACAAATCAGTAACGTTTGTCAGTAATTGCGGTT
CTCACCCCTCAACAACTAGCAAAGGCAGCCCCATAAACACACAGTATGTTTTTAAGGACAATAGCTCGAC
GATTGAAGGTAGATACCCATACGACGTTCCAGACTACGCTCTGCAGGCTAGTGGTGGAGGAGGCTCTGGT
GGAGGCGGTAGCGGAGGCGGAGGGTCGACTAGTATGGCGACCCTGGAAAAGCTGATGAAGGCCTTCGAGT
CCCTCAAAAGCTTCCAACAGCAGCAACAGCAACAACAGCAGCAACAGCAACAACAGCAGCAACAGCAACA
ACAGCAGCAACAGCAACAACCGCCACCACCTCCCCCTCCACCCCCACCTCCTCAACTTCCTCAACCTCCT
CCACAGGCACAGCCTCTGCTGCCTCAGCCACAACCTCCTCCACCTCCACCTCCACCTCCTCCAGGCCCAG
CTGTGGCTGAGGAGCCTCTGCACCGACCTCTCGAGGGGGGCGGATCCGAACAAAAGCTTATTTCTGAAGA
GGACTTGTAATAGAGATCTGATAACAACAGTGTAGATGTAACAAAATCGACTTTGTTCCCACTGTACTTT
TAGCTCGTACAAAATACAATATACTTTTCATTTCTCCGTAAACAACATGTTTTCCCATGTAATATCCTTT
TCTATTTTTCGTTCCGTTACCAACTTTACACATACTTTATATAGCTATTCACTTCTATACACTAAAAAAC
TAAGACAATTTTAATTTTGCTGCCTGCCATATTTCAATTTGTTATAAATTCCTATAATTTATCCTATTAG
TAGCTAAAAAAAGATGAATGTGAATCGAATCCTAAGAGAATTGAGCTCCAATTCGCCCTATAGTGAGTCG
TATTACAATTCACTGGCCGTCGTTTTACAACGTCGTGACTGGGAAAACCCTGGCGTTACCCAACTTAATC
GCCTTGCAGCACATCCCCCTTTCGCCAGCTGGCGTAATAGCGAAGAGGCCCGCACCGATCGCCTTTCCCA
ACAGTTGCGCAGCCTGAATGGCGAATGG
[124 nt withheld, positions 3809-3932]
C
[91 nt withheld, positions 3934-4024]
A
[49 nt withheld, positions 4026-4074]
CCTTTGACGTTGGAGTCCACGTTCTTT
[37 nt withheld, positions 4102-4138]
ACCCTATCTCGGTCTATTCTTTTGATTTATAAGGGATTTTGCCGATTTCGGCCTATTGGTTAAAAAATGA
GCTGATTTAACAAAAATTTAACGCGAATTTTAACAAAATATTAACGCTTACAATTTCCTGATGCGGTATT
TTCTCCTTACGCATCTGTGCGGTATTTCACACCGCATAGATCGGCAAGTGCACAAACAATACTTAAATAA
ATACTACTCAGTAATAACCTATTTCTTAGCATTTTTGACGAAATTTGCTATTTTGTTAGAGTCTTTTACA
CCATTTGTCTCCACACCTCCGCTTACATCAACACCAATAACGCCATTTAATCTAAGCGCATCACCAACAT
TTTCTGGCGTCAGTCCACCAGCTAACATAAAATGTAAGCTTTCGGGGCTCTCTTGCCTTCCAACCCAGTC
AGAAATCGAGTTCCAATCCAAAAGTTCACCTGTCCCACCTGCTTCTGAATCAAACAAGGGAATAAACGAA
TGAGGTTTCTGTGAAGCTGCACTGAGTAGTATGTTGCAGTCTTTTGGAAATACGAGTCTTTTAATAACTG
GCAAACCGAGGAACTCTTGGTATTCTTGCCACGACTCATCTCCATGCAGTTGGACGATATCAATGCCGTA
ATCATTGACCAGAGCCAAAACATCCTCCTTAGGTTGATTACGAAACACGCCAACCAAGTATTTCGGAGTG
CCTGAACTATTTTTATATGCTTTTACAAGACTTGAAATTTTCCTTGCAATAACCGGGTCAATTGTTCTCT
TTCTATTGGGCACACATATAATACCCAGCAAGTCAGCATCGGAATCTAGAGCACATTCTGCGGCCTCTGT
GCTCTGCAAGCCGCAAACTTTCACCAATGGACCAGAACTACCTGTGAAATTAATAACAGACATACTCCAA
GCTGCCTTTGTGTGCTTAATCACGTATACTCACGTGCTCAATAGTCACCAATGCCCTCCCTCTTGGCCCT
CTCCTTTTCTTTTTTCGACCGAATTAATTCTTAATCGGCAAAAAAAGAAAAGCTCCGGATCAAGATTGTA
CGTAAGGTGACAAGCTATTTTTCAATAAAGAATATCTTCCACTACTGCCATCTGGCGTCATAACTGCAAA
GTACACATATATTACGATGCTGTTCTATTAAATGCTTCCTATATTATATATATAGTAATGTCGTGATCTA
TGGTGCACTCTCAGTACAATCTGCTCTGATGCCGCATAGTTAAGCCAGCCCCGACACCCGCCAACACCCG
CTGACGCGCCCTGACGGGCTTGTCTGCTCCCGGCATCCGCTTACAGACAAGCTGTGACCGTCTCCGGGAG
CTGCATGTGTCAGAGGTTTTCACCGTCATCACCGAAACGCGCGAGACGAAAGGGCCTCGTGATACGCCTA
TTTTTATAGGTTAATGTCATGATAATAATGGTTTCTTAGACGGATCGCTTGCCTGTAACTTACACGCGCC
TCGTATCTTTTAATGATGGAATAATTTGGGAATTTACTCTGTGTTTATTTATTTTTATGTTTTGTATTTG
GATTTTAGAAAGTAAATAAAGAAGGTAGAAGAGTTACGGAATGAAGAAAAAAAAATAAACAAAGGTTTAA
AAAATTTCAACAAAAAGCGTACTTTACATATATATTTATTAGACAAGAAAAGCAGATTAAATAGATATAC
ATTCGATTAACGATAAGTAAAATGTAAAATCACAGGATTTTCGTGTGTGGTCTTCTACACAGACAAGATG
AAACAATTCGGCATTAATACCTGAGAGCAGGAAGAGCAAGATAAAAGGTAGTATTTGTTGGCGATCCCCC
TAGAGTCTTTTACATCTTCGGAAAACAAAAACTATTTTTTCTTTAATTTCTTTTTTTACTTTCTATTTTT
AATTTATATATTTATATTAAAAAATTTAAATTATAATTATTTTTATAGCACGTGATGAAAAGGACCCAGG
TGGCACTTTTCGGGGAAATGTGCGCGGAACCCCTATTTGTTTATTTTTCTAAATACATTCAAATATGTAT
CCGCTCATGAGACAATAACCCTGATAAATGCTTCAATAATATTGAAAAAGGAAGAGTATGAGTATTCAAC
ATTTCCGTGTCGCCCTTATTCCCTTTTTTGCGGCATTTTGCCTTCCTGTTTTTGCTCACCCAGAAACGCT
GGTGAAAGTAAAAGATGCTGAAGATCAGTTGGGTGCACGAGTGGGTTACATCGAACTGGATCTCAACAGC
GGTAAGATCCTTGAGAGTTTTCGCCCCGAAGAACGTT
Features (pLannotate 1.2.2; 20 found; start..end, strand, type, name):
    842..1430    +  rep_origin     ori: high-copy-number ColE1/pMB1/pBR322/pUC origin of replication
   1613..1705    +  CDS            lacI (fragment): lac repressor; lacI; The lac repressor binds to the lac operator to inhibit transcription in E. coli. This inhibition can be relieved by adding lactose or isopropyl-β-D-thiogalactopyranoside (IPTG).
   1718..1739    +  protein_bind   CAP binding site: CAP binding activates transcription in the presence of cAMP. E. coli catabolite activator protein
   1754..1784    +  promoter       lac promoter: promoter for the E. coli lac operon
   1792..1808    +  protein_bind   lac operator: The lac repressor binds to the lac operator to inhibit transcription in E. coli. This inhibition can be relieved by adding lactose or isopropyl-β-D-thiogalactopyranoside (IPTG). lac repressor encoded by lacI
   1853..1871    +  promoter       T3 promoter: promoter for bacteriophage T3 RNA polymerase
   2105..2546    +  promoter       GAL1 promoter: S. cerevisiae GAL1; inducible promoter, regulated by Gal4
   2593..2853    +  CDS            AGA2: AGA2_YEAST - Experimental evidence at protein level: Swiss-Prot protein existence level 1. Receptor binding subunit of the a-agglutinin heterodimer. S.cerevisiae a and alpha cells express the complementary cell surface glycoproteins a-agglutinin and alpha-agglutinin, respectively, which interact with one another to promote cellular aggregation during mating. From Saccharomyces cerevisiae (strain ATCC 204508 / S288c) (Baker's yeast).
   3271..3297    +  CDS            Myc (fragment): Myc (human c-Myc proto-oncogene) epitope tag
   3627..3645    -  promoter       T7 promoter: promoter for bacteriophage T7 RNA polymerase
   3648..3805    +  CDS            lacZα (fragment): LacZα fragment of β-galactosidase; lacZ fragment
   3809..4237    +  rep_origin     f1 ori (sequence partly withheld): f1 bacteriophage origin of replication; arrow indicates direction of (+) strand synthesis
   4265..4316    -  misc_feature   bom (fragment): basis of mobility region from pBR322
   4367..5041    -  CDS            TRP1: phosphoribosylanthranilate isomerase, required for tryptophan biosynthesis; S. cerevisiae TRP1; yeast auxotrophic marker
   5042..5189    -  promoter       TRP1 promoter: S. cerevisiae TRP1
   5327..5376    -  misc_feature   bom (fragment): basis of mobility region from pBR322
   5478..5513    -  CDS            rop (fragment): Rop protein, which maintains plasmids at low copy number; rop
   5581..6084    -  misc_feature   CEN/ARS: S. cerevisiae CEN6 centromere fused to an autonomously replicating sequence
   6121..6225    +  promoter       AmpR promoter: bla
   6226..671     +  CDS            AmpR (across the origin): β-lactamase; bla; confers resistance to ampicillin, carbenicillin, and related antibiotics
