[The description below was written by a language model from this plasmid's Addgene catalogue record and pLannotate feature annotations shown in this document.]
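Description:
pETcon-pGAL1-Aga2-Htt(25Q)-c_myc is a 6,415 bp yeast surface display plasmid built on the pETcon(-) backbone. It is an E. coli/S. cerevisiae shuttle vector. In bacteria it replicates at high copy from a ColE1/pUC-type origin and is selected with ampicillin through the β-lactamase gene. In yeast a CEN6/ARS element gives stable, low-copy centromeric maintenance, and the TRP1 gene, under its own promoter, allows selection by complementing tryptophan auxotrophy. The feature table also shows an f1 phage origin, flanking T3 and T7 promoters, and fragments of lac, lacZα, rop and bom sequences. These are remnants of the cloning-vector ancestry and are not functional parts of the display system.

The payload is a single fusion cassette driven by the galactose-inducible, Gal4-regulated GAL1 promoter. It begins with the 261 bp AGA2 coding sequence, the a-agglutinin subunit that tethers fused proteins to the cell wall through its partner Aga1. Downstream lies a 276 bp yeast codon-optimized fragment of human huntingtin carrying a 25-glutamine tract, which is a non-pathogenic repeat length. The annotation tool did not label this segment, but it would fit in the unannotated gap between AGA2 and the Myc epitope. The catalogue lists both the HA and c-myc tags as N-terminal, yet the Myc fragment is annotated downstream of that region, consistent with the plasmid name. No HA tag was annotated.

On galactose induction, Htt(25Q) should be displayed on the yeast surface, with the epitope tags available to confirm expression. The associated publication concerns peptide therapeutics that prevent protein aggregation in Huntington's disease, so the construct may serve as a displayed target or normal-length polyQ comparison, though the record does not state its exact role.
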