Addgene plasmid #225228: pETcon-pGAL1-Aga2-Htt(25Q)-c_myc
Purpose: Yeast optimized human Htt (25Q) fused with aga2 protein gene under gal1 promoter for the expression of Htt (25Q) in yeast surface display.
Depositing lab: Urartu Seker. Depositing organization: Bilkent University UNAM, Nanotechnology Research Center. Publication: Highly Potent Peptide Therapeutics To Prevent Protein Aggregation in Huntington's Disease. Khan A, Ozcelik CE, Begli O, Oguz O, Kesici MS, Kasirga TS, Ozcubukcu S, Yuca E, Seker UOS. ACS Med Chem Lett. 2023 Nov 14;14(12):1821-1826. doi: 10.1021/acsmedchemlett.3c00415. eCollection 2023 Dec 14. PubMed 38116434.
Backbone
  Vector backbone: pETcon(-)
  Backbone size w/o insert (bp): 5740
  Total vector size (bp): 6415
  Vector type: Yeast Expression
  Selectable markers: TRP1
Growth in bacteria
  Bacterial resistance: Ampicillin, 100 μg/mL
  Growth temperature: 37°C
  Growth strain: DH5alpha
  Copy number: High Copy
Gene/Insert 1
  Gene/Insert name: Aga2
  Species: S. cerevisiae (budding yeast)
  Insert size (bp): 261
  GenBank ID: 852851
  Tag / fusion protein: HA Tag (N terminal on insert)
  Entrez Gene: AGA2 (a.k.a. YGL032C)
Gene/Insert 2
  Gene/Insert name: Htt (25Q)
  Species: H. sapiens (human)
  Insert size (bp): 276
  GenBank ID: 3064
  Tag / fusion protein: c-myc Tag (N terminal on insert)
  Entrez Gene: HTT (a.k.a. HD, IT15, LOMARS)
Terms and licenses: Academic/Nonprofit Terms; Industry Terms: Not Available to Industry
How to cite: pETcon-pGAL1-Aga2-Htt(25Q)-c_myc was a gift from Urartu Seker (Addgene plasmid # 225228 ; http://n2t.net/addgene:225228 ; RRID:Addgene_225228)
